>Addgene plasmid #54876 | mApple-CEBPA237-C-4 | depositor partial sequence | sequence record 85266 | insert sequence
GCGCTACCGGTCGCCACCATGGTGAGCAAGGGCGAGGAGAATAACATGGCCATCATCAAGGAGTTCATGC
GCTTCAAGGTGCACATGGAGGGCTCCGTGAACGGCCACGAGTTCGAGATCGAGGGCGAGGGCGAGGGCCG
CCCCTACGAGGCCTTTCAGACCGCTAAGCTGAAGGTGACCAAGGGTGGCCCCCTGCCCTTCGCCTGGGAC
ATCCTGTCCCCTCAGTTCATGTACGGCTCCAAGGTCTACATTAAGCACCCAGCCGACATCCCCGACTACT
TCAAGCTGTCCTTCCCCGAGGGCTTCAGGTGGGAGCGCGTGATGAACTTCGAGGACGGCGGCATTATTCA
CGTTAACCAGGACTCCTCCCTGCAGGACGGCGTGTTCATCTACAAGGTGAAGCTGCGCGGCACCAACTTC
CCCTCCGACGGCCCCGTAATGCAGAAGAAGACCATGGGCTGGGAGGCCTCCGAGGAGCGGATGTACCCCG
AGGACGGCGCCCTGAAGAGCGAGATCAAGAAGAGGCTGAAGCTGAAGGACGGCGGCCACTACGCCGCCGA
GGTCAAGACCACCTACAAGGCCAAGAAGCCCGTGCAGCTGCCCGGCGCCTACATCGTCGACATCAAGTTG
GACATCGTGTCCCACAACGAGGACTACACCATCGTGGAACAGTACGAACGCGCCGAGGGCCGCCACTCCA
CCGGCGGCATGGACGAGCTGTACAAGTCCGGACCTGCAATGGGTGCTGCGGGCCTGCCGGGCCCCGGGGG
CTCGCTCAAGGGCTTGGCTGGTCCGCACCCCGACCTCCGCACCGGCGGCGGCGGCGGCGGCGGGGCCGGC
GCGGGCAAGGCCAAGAAGTCGGTGGATAAGAACAGCAACGAGTACCGGGTACGGCGGGAACGCAACAACA
TCGCGGTGCGCAAGAGCCGAGATAAAGCCAAACAGCGCAACGTGGAGACGCAGCAGAAGGTGTTGGAGTT
GACCAGTGACAATGACCGCCTGCGCAAGCGGGTGGAACAGCTGAGCCGTGAACTGGACACGCTGCGGGGT
ATCTTCCGCCAGCTGCCTGAGAGCTCCTTGGTCAAGGCCATGGGCAACTGCGCGTGAGGCGCGCGGATCC
ACCGGATCTAGATAACTGATCATAATCAGCC
