[The description below was written by a language model from this plasmid's Addgene catalogue record.]
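Description:
mApple-CEBPA237-C-4 is a mammalian expression plasmid built on the mApple-C1 backbone (about 4.75 kb without the insert), a C1-style fluorescent protein fusion vector in which the gene of interest is placed downstream of the fluorescent protein coding sequence. It is maintained as a high-copy plasmid in E. coli under kanamycin selection. It also carries a neomycin resistance marker, so transfected mammalian cells can be selected with G418. No feature table accompanies the record, so the origin of replication and the promoters driving the resistance marker are not stated.

The payload is a sequence from rat (Rattus norvegicus) CEBPA, which encodes the CCAAT/enhancer-binding protein alpha transcription factor. It is expressed from the CMV promoter, a strong constitutive promoter in mammalian cells. The listed 3′ sequencing primer indicates an SV40 polyadenylation signal after the cassette. mApple, a red-orange monomeric fluorescent protein, is fused to the N terminus of the CEBPA sequence, with a recorded excitation of 568 nm and emission of 592 nm. The "237" and "C-4" in the name may refer to a particular portion of CEBPA and to a linker length between the two partners, but the record does not explain these designations, nor does it give the insert size or the cloning method.

The stated purpose is nuclear localization. The fusion therefore serves as a red fluorescent marker of the nucleus for live- or fixed-cell imaging in transfected mammalian cells, and it can be combined with spectrally distinct green or blue fluorescent markers.
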