Addgene plasmid #54876: mApple-CEBPA237-C-4
Purpose: Localization: Nucleus, Excitation: 568, Emission: 592
Depositing lab: Michael Davidson. Depositing organization: Florida State University, Tallahassee.
Backbone
  Vector backbone: mApple-C1
  Backbone size w/o insert (bp): 4750
  Vector type: Mammalian Expression
  Selectable markers: Neomycin (select with G418)
Growth in bacteria
  Bacterial resistance: Kanamycin, 50 μg/mL
  Growth temperature: 37°C
  Growth strain: DH5alpha
  Copy number: High Copy
Gene/Insert
  Gene/Insert name: CEBPA (alt name: NM_012524.3)
  Species: R. norvegicus (rat)
  Promoter: CMV
  Tag / fusion protein: mApple (N terminal on backbone)
  Cloning method: Unknown
  Sequencing primers: 5′ CMV-F; 3′ SV40pA-R
Terms and licenses: Academic/Nonprofit Terms; Industry Terms: Not Available to Industry
Depositor comments: . Excitation = 568; Emission = 592
How to cite: mApple-CEBPA237-C-4 was a gift from Michael Davidson (Addgene plasmid # 54876 ; http://n2t.net/addgene:54876 ; RRID:Addgene_54876)
